Addgene plasmid #18695: MARCKS(1-40)-paGFP
Depositing lab: Karel Svoboda. Depositing organization: HHMI, Janelia Research Campus. Publication: The spread of Ras activity triggered by activation of a single dendritic spine. Harvey CD, Yasuda R, Zhong H, Svoboda K. Science. 2008 Jul 4. 321(5885):136-40. 10.1126/science.1159675 PubMed 18556515.
Backbone
  Vector backbone: pRK5
  Backbone size w/o insert (bp): 4700
  Vector type: Mammalian Expression
Growth in bacteria
  Bacterial resistance: Ampicillin, 100 μg/mL
  Growth temperature: 37°C
  Growth strain: DH5alpha
  Copy number: High Copy
Gene/Insert
  Gene/Insert name: MARCKS(1-40)
  Species: H. sapiens (human)
  Insert size (bp): 120
  Mutation: A206K mutation in paGFP
  GenBank ID: DQ341274
  Entrez Gene: MARCKS (a.k.a. 80K-L, MACS, PKCSL, PRKCSL)
  Tag / fusion protein: photoactivatable GFP (C terminal on insert)
  Cloning method: Restriction Enzyme
  Sequencing primers: 5′ CMV Forward
Resource information
  A portion of this plasmid was derived from a plasmid made by: J. Lippincott-Schwartz (paGFP)
Terms and licenses: Academic/Nonprofit Terms; Industry Terms: Not Available to Industry
How to cite: MARCKS(1-40)-paGFP was a gift from Karel Svoboda (Addgene plasmid # 18695 ; http://n2t.net/addgene:18695 ; RRID:Addgene_18695)
