[The description below was written by a language model from this plasmid's Addgene catalogue record and pLannotate feature annotations shown in this document.]
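Description:
MARCKS(1-40)-paGFP is a mammalian expression plasmid built on the pRK5 backbone. It encodes the first 40 residues of human MARCKS fused at their C terminus to photoactivatable GFP. Expression is driven by the human cytomegalovirus immediate-early enhancer and promoter, followed by a fragment of CMV intron A. An SP6 phage promoter sits just upstream of the coding region, and an SV40 polyadenylation signal terminates the transcript. The paGFP portion carries the A206K substitution, which reduces the tendency of Aequorea GFP variants to dimerise, and the annotation accordingly identifies it as the monomeric mPA-GFP. The automated annotation labels the short N-terminal segment as a fragment of the related protein MARCKSL1, whereas the catalogue entry records it as MARCKS. This probably reflects homology between the two family members, and the annotated span also overlaps the start of the fluorescent protein. A short match to an immunoglobulin heavy-chain signal sequence upstream of the insert appears to be a backbone remnant, not part of the fusion.

In bacteria the plasmid is maintained at high copy through a ColE1/pUC-type origin and selected with ampicillin via β-lactamase. It also contains an M13 phage origin, an SV40 enhancer/early promoter region, and leftover lac elements from the backbone's cloning history (lacZα, lacI fragment, lac promoter and operator).

The N-terminal region of MARCKS is generally known to mediate membrane association, so the fusion would be expected to act as a membrane-targeted, light-switchable fluorescent marker. The record does not state a purpose, but the associated study concerned the spread of Ras activity from a single activated dendritic spine. That context is consistent with photoactivating the probe in neurons to follow the movement of a membrane-bound protein.
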