Features (pLannotate 1.2.2; 20 found; start..end, strand, type, name):
     14..393     +  enhancer       CMV enhancer: human cytomegalovirus immediate early enhancer
    394..597     +  promoter       CMV promoter: human cytomegalovirus (CMV) immediate early promoter
    733..776     +  intron         CMV intron (fragment): modified intron A from human cytomegalovirus
    828..846     +  promoter       SP6 promoter: promoter for bacteriophage SP6 RNA polymerase
    850..887     +  CDS            IgH signal sequence (fragment): signal sequence from the mouse immunoglobulin heavy chain variable region
    940..1098    +  CDS            MARCKSL1 (fragment): MRP_HUMAN - Also known as MLP, MRP. Experimental evidence at protein level: Swiss-Prot protein existence level 1. Controls cell movement by regulating actin cytoskeleton homeostasis and filopodium and lamellipodium formation (PubMed:22751924). When unphosphorylated, induces cell migration (By similarity). When phosphorylated by MAPK8, induces actin bundles formation and stabilization, thereby reducing actin plasticity, hence restricting cell movement, including neuronal migration (By similarity). May be involved in coupling the protein kinase C and calmodulin signal transduction systems (By si
   1081..1797    +  CDS            mPA-GFP: mPA-GFP is a fluorescent protein published in 2002, derived from Aequorea victoria. It is reported to be a monomer.
   1832..1966    +  polyA_signal   SV40 poly(A) signal: SV40 polyadenylation signal
   2039..2396    +  promoter       SV40 promoter: SV40 enhancer and early promoter
   2415..2569    +  CDS            lacZα (fragment): LacZα fragment of β-galactosidase; lacZ fragment
   2575..2626    -  misc_feature   bom (fragment): basis of mobility region from pBR322
   2645..3025    +  rep_origin     M13 ori (sequence partly withheld): M13 bacteriophage origin of replication; arrow indicates direction of (+) strand synthesis
   3287..3326    -  CDS            rop (fragment): Rop protein, which maintains plasmids at low copy number; rop
   3432..3536    +  promoter       AmpR promoter: bla
   3537..4397    +  CDS            AmpR: β-lactamase; bla; confers resistance to ampicillin, carbenicillin, and related antibiotics
   4568..5156    +  rep_origin     ori: high-copy-number ColE1/pMB1/pBR322/pUC origin of replication
   5339..5431    +  CDS            lacI (fragment): lac repressor; lacI; The lac repressor binds to the lac operator to inhibit transcription in E. coli. This inhibition can be relieved by adding lactose or isopropyl-β-D-thiogalactopyranoside (IPTG).
   5444..5465    +  protein_bind   CAP binding site: CAP binding activates transcription in the presence of cAMP. E. coli catabolite activator protein
   5480..5510    +  promoter       lac promoter: promoter for the E. coli lac operon
   5518..5534    +  protein_bind   lac operator: The lac repressor binds to the lac operator to inhibit transcription in E. coli. This inhibition can be relieved by adding lactose or isopropyl-β-D-thiogalactopyranoside (IPTG). lac repressor encoded by lacI
>Addgene plasmid #18695 | MARCKS(1-40)-paGFP | depositor full sequence | sequence record 8824 | Author sequence
TTCGAGCTCGCCCGACATTGATTATTGACTAGTTATTAATAGTAATCAATTACGGGGTCATTAGTTCATA
GCCCATATATGGAGTTCCGCGTTACATAACTTACGGTAAATGGCCCGCCTGGCTGACCGCCCAACGACCC
CCGCCCATTGACGTCAATAATGACGTATGTTCCCATAGTAACGCCAATAGGGACTTTCCATTGACGTCAA
TGGGTGGAGTATTTACGGTAAACTGCCCACTTGGCAGTACATCAAGTGTATCATATGCCAAGTACGCCCC
CTATTGACGTCAATGACGGTAAATGGCCCGCCTGGCATTATGCCCAGTACATGACCTTATGGGACTTTCC
TACTTGGCAGTACATCTACGTATTAGTCATCGCTATTACCATGGTGATGCGGTTTTGGCAGTACATCAAT
GGGCGTGGATAGCGGTTTGACTCACGGGGATTTCCAAGTCTCCACCCCATTGACGTCAATGGGAGTTTGT
TTTGGCACCAAAATCAACGGGACTTTCCAAAATGTCGTAACAACTCCGCCCCATTGACGCAAATGGGCGG
TAGGCGTGTACGGTGGGAGGTCTATATAAGCAGAGCTCGTTTAGTGAACCGTCAGATCGCCTGGAGACGC
CATCCACGCTGTTTTGACCTCCATAGAAGACACCGGGACCGATCCAGCCTCCGCGGCCGGGAACGGTGCA
TTGGAACGCGGATTCCCCGTGCCAAGAGTGACGTAAGTACCGCCTATAGAGTCTATAGGCCCACCCCCTT
GGCTTCGTTAGAACGCGGCTACAATTAATACATAACCTTATGTATCATACACATACGATTTAGGTGACAC
TATAGAATAACATCCACTTTGCCTTTCTCTCCACAGGTGTCCACTCCCAGGTCCAACTGCACCTCGGTTC
TATCGATTGAATTCCCGGGCTCGAGCAGCATGGGTTGCTGTTTCTCCAAGACCGCAGCGAAGGGAGAAGC
CGCCGCGGAGAGGCCTGGGGAGGCGGCTGTGGCCTCGTCGCCTTCCAAAGCGAACGGACAGGAGAATGGC
CACGTGAAGGTAGGATCCTCTAGAGTCGACATGGTGAGCAAGGGCGAGGAGCTGTTCACCGGGGTGGTGC
CCATCCTGGTCGAGCTGGACGGCGACGTAAACGGCCACAAGTTCAGCGTGTCCGGCGAGGGCGAGGGCGA
TGCCACCTACGGCAAGCTGACCCTGAAGTTCATCTGCACCACCGGCAAGCTGCCCGTGCCCTGGCCCACC
CTCGTGACCACCTTCAGCTACGGCGTGCAGTGCTTCAGCCGCTACCCCGACCACATGAAGCAGCACGACT
TCTTCAAGTCCGCCATGCCCGAAGGCTACGTCCAGGAGCGCACCATCTTCTTCAAGGACGACGGCAACTA
CAAGACCCGCGCCGAGGTGAAGTTCGAGGGCGACACCCTGGTGAACCGCATCGAGCTGAAGGGCATCGAC
TTCAAGGAGGACGGCAACATCCTGGGGCACAAGCTGGAGTACAACTACAACAGCCACAACGTCTATATCA
TGGCCGACAAGCAGAAGAACGGCATCAAGGCCAACTTCAAGATCCGCCACAACATCGAGGACGGCAGCGT
GCAGCTCGCCGACCACTACCAGCAGAACACCCCCATCGGCGACGGCCCCGTGCTGCTGCCCGACAACCAC
TACCTGAGCCACCAGTCCAAGCTGAGCAAAGACCCCAACGAGAAGCGCGATCACATGGTCCTGCTGGAGT
TCGTGACCGCCGCCGGGATCACTCTCGGCATGGACGAGCTGTACAAGTAAGCGGCCGCGACAAGCTTGGC
CGCCATGGCCCAACTTGTTTATTGCAGCTTATAATGGTTACAAATAAAGCAATAGCATCACAAATTTCAC
AAATAAAGCATTTTTTTCACTGCATTCTAGTTGTGGTTTGTCCAAACTCATCAATGTATCTTATCATGTC
TGGATCGATCGGGAATTAATTCGGCGCAGCACCATGGCCTGAAATAACCTCTGAAAGAGGAACTTGGTTA
GGTACCTTCTGAGGCGGAAAGAACCAGCTGTGGAATGTGTGTCAGTTAGGGTGTGGAAAGTCCCCAGGCT
CCCCAGCAGGCAGAAGTATGCAAAGCATGCATCTCAATTAGTCAGCAACCAGGTGTGGAAAGTCCCCAGG
CTCCCCAGCAGGCAGAAGTATGCAAAGCATGCATCTCAATTAGTCAGCAACCATAGTCCCGCCCCTAACT
CCGCCCATCCCGCCCCTAACTCCGCCCAGTTCCGCCCATTCTCCGCCCCATGGCTGACTAATTTTTTTTA
TTTATGCAGAGGCCGAGGCCGCCTCGGCCTCTGAGCTATTCCAGAAGTAGTGAGGAGGCTTTTTTGGAGG
CCTAGGCTTTTGCAAAAAGCTGTTAACAGCTTGGCACTGGCCGTCGTTTTACAACGTCGTGACTGGGAAA
ACCCTGGCGTTACCCAACTTAATCGCCTTGCAGCACATCCCCCCTTCGCCAGCTGGCGTAATAGCGAAGA
GGCCCGCACCGATCGCCCTTCCCAACAGTTGCGTAGCCTGAATGGCGAATGGCGCCTGATGCGGTATTTT
CTCCTTACGCATCTGTGCGGTATTTCACACCGCATA
[142 nt withheld, positions 2627-2768]
C
[141 nt withheld, positions 2770-2910]
CCTTTGACGTTGGAGTCCACGTTCTTT
[37 nt withheld, positions 2938-2974]
ACCCTATCTCGGGCTATTCTTTTGATTTATAAGGGATTTTGCCGATTTCGGCCTATTGGTTAAAAAATGA
GCTGATTTAACAAAAATTTAACGCGAATTTTAACAAAATATTAACGTTTACAATTTTATGGTGCACTCTC
AGTACAATCTGCTCTGATGCCGCATAGTTAAGCCAACTCCGCTATCGCTACGTGACTGGGTCATGGCTGC
GCCCCGACACCCGCCAACACCCGCTGACGCGCCCTGACGGGCTTGTCTGCTCCCGGCATCCGCTTACAGA
CAAGCTGTGACCGTCTCCGGGAGCTGCATGTGTCAGAGGTTTTCACCGTCATCACCGAAACGCGCGAGGC
AGTATTCTTGAAGACGAAAGGGCCTCGTGATACGCCTATTTTTATAGGTTAATGTCATGATAATAATGGT
TTCTTAGACGTCAGGTGGCACTTTTCGGGGAAATGTGCGCGGAACCCCTATTTGTTTATTTTTCTAAATA
CATTCAAATATGTATCCGCTCATGAGACAATAACCCTGATAAATGCTTCAATAATATTGAAAAAGGAAGA
GTATGAGTATTCAACATTTCCGTGTCGCCCTTATTCCCTTTTTTGCGGCATTTTGCCTTCCTGTTTTTGC
TCACCCAGAAACGCTGGTGAAAGTAAAAGATGCTGAAGATCAGTTGGGTGCACGAGTGGGTTACATCGAA
CTGGATCTCAACAGCGGTAAGATCCTTGAGAGTTTTCGCCCCGAAGAACGTTTTCCAATGATGAGCACTT
TTAAAGTTCTGCTATGTGGCGCGGTATTATCCCGTGATGACGCCGGGCAAGAGCAACTCGGTCGCCGCAT
ACACTATTCTCAGAATGACTTGGTTGAGTACTCACCAGTCACAGAAAAGCATCTTACGGATGGCATGACA
GTAAGAGAATTATGCAGTGCTGCCATAACCATGAGTGATAACACTGCGGCCAACTTACTTCTGACAACGA
TCGGAGGACCGAAGGAGCTAACCGCTTTTTTGCACAACATGGGGGATCATGTAACTCGCCTTGATCGTTG
GGAACCGGAGCTGAATGAAGCCATACCAAACGACGAGCGTGACACCACGATGCCAGCAGCAATGGCAACA
ACGTTGCGCAAACTATTAACTGGCGAACTACTTACTCTAGCTTCCCGGCAACAATTAATAGACTGGATGG
AGGCGGATAAAGTTGCAGGACCACTTCTGCGCTCGGCCCTTCCGGCTGGCTGGTTTATTGCTGATAAATC
TGGAGCCGGTGAGCGTGGGTCTCGCGGTATCATTGCAGCACTGGGGCCAGATGGTAAGCCCTCCCGTATC
GTAGTTATCTACACGACGGGGAGTCAGGCAACTATGGATGAACGAAATAGACAGATCGCTGAGATAGGTG
CCTCACTGATTAAGCATTGGTAACTGTCAGACCAAGTTTACTCATATATACTTTAGATTGATTTAAAACT
TCATTTTTAATTTAAAAGGATCTAGGTGAAGATCCTTTTTGATAATCTCATGACCAAAATCCCTTAACGT
GAGTTTTCGTTCCACTGAGCGTCAGACCCCGTAGAAAAGATCAAAGGATCTTCTTGAGATCCTTTTTTTC
TGCGCGTAATCTGCTGCTTGCAAACAAAAAAACCACCGCTACCAGCGGTGGTTTGTTTGCCGGATCAAGA
GCTACCAACTCTTTTTCCGAAGGTAACTGGCTTCAGCAGAGCGCAGATACCAAATACTGTCCTTCTAGTG
TAGCCGTAGTTAGGCCACCACTTCAAGAACTCTGTAGCACCGCCTACATACCTCGCTCTGCTAATCCTGT
TACCAGTGGCTGCTGCCAGTGGCGATAAGTCGTGTCTTACCGGGTTGGACTCAAGACGATAGTTACCGGA
TAAGGCGCAGCGGTCGGGCTGAACGGGGGGTTCGTGCACACAGCCCAGCTTGGAGCGAACGACCTACACC
GAACTGAGATACCTACAGCGTGAGCATTGAGAAAGCGCCACGCTTCCCGAAGGGAGAAAGGCGGACAGGT
ATCCGGTAAGCGGCAGGGTCGGAACAGGAGAGCGCACGAGGGAGCTTCCAGGGGGAAACGCCTGGTATCT
TTATAGTCCTGTCGGGTTTCGCCACCTCTGACTTGAGCGTCGATTTTTGTGATGCTCGTCAGGGGGGCGG
AGCCTATGGAAAAACGCCAGCAACGCGGCCTTTTTACGGTTCCTGGCCTTTTGCTGGCCTTTTGCTCACA
TGTTCTTTCCTGCGTTATCCCCTGATTCTGTGGATAACCGTATTACCGCCTTTGAGTGAGCTGATACCGC
TCGCCGCAGCCGAACGACCGAGCGCAGCGAGTCAGTGAGCGAGGAAGCGGAAGAGCGCCCAATACGCAAA
CCGCCTCTCCCCGCGCGTTGGCCGATTCATTAATCCAGCTGGCACGACAGGTTTCCCGACTGGAAAGCGG
GCAGTGAGCGCAACGCAATTAATGTGAGTTACCTCACTCATTAGGCACCCCAGGCTTTACACTTTATGCT
TCCGGCTCGTATGTTGTGTGGAATTGTGAGCGGATAACAATTTCACACAGGAAACAGCTATGACCATGAT
TACGAATTAA
