>Addgene plasmid #18695 | MARCKS(1-40)-paGFP | addgene partial sequence | sequence record 24567 | CMV-F 5'-CGCAAATGGGCGGTAGGCGTG-3'
NNNGGNNATTAGCAGAGCTCGTTAGTGAACCGTCAGATCGCCTGGAGACGCCATCCACGCTGNTTTTGAC
CTCCATAGAAGACACCGGGACCGATCCAGCCTCCGCGGCCGGGAACGGTGCATTGGAACGCGGATTCCCC
GTGCCAAGAGTGACGTAAGTACCGCCTATAGAGTCTATAGGCCCACCCCCTTGGCTTCGTTAGAACGCGG
CTACAATTAATACATAACCTTATGTATCATACACATACGATTTAGGTGACACTATAGAATAACATCCACT
TTGCCTTTCTCTCCACAGGTGTCCACTCCCAGGTCCAACTGCACCTCGGTTCTATCGATTGAATTCCCGG
GCTCGAGCAGCATGGGTTGCTGTTTCTCCAAGACCGCAGCGAAGGGAGAAGCCGCCGCGGAGAGGCCTGG
GGAGGCGGCTGTGGCCTCGTCGCCTTCCAAAGCGAACGGACAGGAGAATGGCCACGTGAAGGTAGGATCC
TCTAGAGTCGACATGGTGAGCAAGGGCGAGGAGCTGTTCACCGGGGTGGTGCCCATCCTGGTCGAGCTGG
ACGGCGACGTAAACGGCCACAAGTTCAGCGTGTCCGGCGAGGGCGAGGGCGATGCCACCTACGGCAAGCT
GACCCTGAAGTTCATNGTNACCACCGGGCAAGCTGCCCGTGCCCTGGCNGACCCTCGTGACCACCTTCAA
GCTACGGGGGTGCAGTGNTTCAGCCCTTCCCCNNAACCACATGAAGCAGCACGACTTCTTCAAGTCCGCA
TGCCNNAAGNTACNTCNAGANCGACCATNTTTNAAGAAAANGGNATTAAAAACCCNCCCAGGTNATTNGA
GGNNACCCTGTNACNAATC
